>Addgene plasmid #54031 | mEmerald-CD81-10 | addgene full sequence | sequence record 159517 | Addgene NGS Result
ATATATGGAGTTCCGCGTTACATAACTTACGGTAAATGGCCCGCCTGGCTGACCGCCCAACGACCCCCGC
CCATTGACGTCAATAATGACGTATGTTCCCATAGTAACGCCAATAGGGACTTTCCATTGACGTCAATGGG
TGGAGTATTTACGGTAAACTGCCCACTTGGCAGTACATCAAGTGTATCATATGCCAAGTACGCCCCCTAT
TGACGTCAATGACGGTAAATGGCCCGCCTGGCATTATGCCCAGTACATGACCTTATGGGACTTTCCTACT
TGGCAGTACATCTACGTATTAGTCATCGCTATTACCATGGTGATGCGGTTTTGGCAGTACATCAATGGGC
GTGGATAGCGGTTTGACTCACGGGGATTTCCAAGTCTCCACCCCATTGACGTCAATGGGAGTTTGTTTTG
GCACCAAAATCAACGGGACTTTCCAAAATGTCGTAACAACTCCGCCCCATTGACGCAAATGGGCGGTAGG
CGTGTACGGTGGGAGGTCTATATAAGCAGAGCTGGTTTAGTGAACCGTCAGATCCGCTAGCGCTACCGGT
CGCCACCATGGTGAGCAAGGGCGAGGAGCTGTTCACCGGGGTGGTGCCCATCCTGGTCGAGCTGGACGGC
GACGTAAACGGCCACAAGTTCAGCGTGTCCGGCGAGGGCGAGGGCGATGCCACCTACGGCAAGCTGACCC
TGAAGTTCATCTGCACCACCGGCAAGCTGCCCGTGCCCTGGCCCACCCTCGTGACCACCTTGACCTACGG
CGTGCAGTGCTTCGCCCGCTACCCCGACCACATGAAGCAGCACGACTTCTTCAAGTCCGCCATGCCCGAA
GGCTACGTCCAGGAGCGCACCATCTTCTTCAAGGACGACGGCAACTACAAGACCCGCGCCGAGGTGAAGT
TCGAGGGCGACACCCTGGTGAACCGCATCGAGCTGAAGGGCATCGACTTCAAGGAGGACGGCAACATCCT
GGGGCACAAGCTGGAGTACAACTACAACAGCCACAAGGTCTATATCACCGCCGACAAGCAGAAGAACGGC
ATCAAGGTGAACTTCAAGACCCGCCACAACATCGAGGACGGCAGCGTGCAGCTCGCCGACCACTACCAGC
AGAACACCCCCATCGGCGACGGCCCCGTGCTGCTGCCCGACAACCACTACCTGAGCACCCAGTCCAAGCT
GAGCAAAGACCCCAACGAGAAGCGCGATCACATGGTCCTGCTGGAGTTCGTGACCGCCGCCGGGATCACT
CTCGGCATGGACGAGCTGTACAAGTCCGGACTCAGATCTCGAGCTCAAGCTTCCGGAGTGGAGGGCTGCA
CCAAGTGCATCAAGTACCTGCTCTTCGTCTTCAATTTCGTCTTCTGGCTGGCTGGAGGCGTGATCCTGGG
TGTGGCCCTGTGGCTCCGCCATGACCCGCAGACCACCAACCTCCTGTATCTGGAGCTGGGAGACAAGCCC
GCGCCCAACACCTTCTATGTAGGCATCTACATCCTCATCGCTGTGGGCGCTGTCATGATGTTCGTTGGCT
TCCTGGGCTGCTACGGGGCCATCCAGGAATCCCAGTGCCTGCTGGGGACGTTCTTCACCTGCCTGGTCAT
CCTGTTTGCCTGTGAGGTGGCCGCCGGCATCTGGGGCTTTGTCAACAAGGACCAGATCGCCAAGGATGTG
AAGCAGTTCTATGACCAGGCCCTACAGCAGGCCGTGGTGGATGATGACGCCAACAACGCCAAGGCTGTGG
TGAAGACCTTCCACGAGACGCTTGACTGCTGTGGCTCCAGCACACTGACTGCTTTGACCACCTCAGTGCT
CAAGAACAATTTGTGTCCCTCGGGCAGCAACATCATCAGCAACCTCTTCAAGGAGGACTGCCACCAGAAG
ATCGATGACCTCTTCTCCGGGAAGCTGTACCTCATCGGCATTGCTGCCATCGTGGTCGCTGTGATCATGA
TCTTCGAGATGATCCTGAGCATGGTGCTGTGCTGTGGCATCCGGAACAGCTCCGTGTACTGAGGCGGATC
CAAGGGCGAATTCTGCAGTCGACGGTACCGCGGGCCCGGGATCCACCGGATCTAGATAACTGATCATAAT
CAGCCATACCACATTTGTAGAGGTTTTACTTGCTTTAAAAAACCTCCCACACCTCCCCCTGAACCTGAAA
CATAAAATGAATGCAATTGTTGTTGTTAACTTGTTTATTGCAGCTTATAATGGTTACAAATAAAGCAATA
GCATCACAAATTTCACAAATAAAGCATTTTTTTCACTGCATTCTAGTTGTGGTTTGTCCAAACTCATCAA
TGTATCTTAACGCGTAAATTGTAAGCGTTAATATTTTGTTAAAATTCGCGTTAAATTTTTGTTAAATCAG
CTCATTTTTTAACCAATAGGCCGAAATCGGCAAAATCCCTTATAAATCAAAAGAATAGACCGAGATAGGG
T
[37 nt withheld, positions 2452-2488]
AAAGAACGTGGACTCCAACGTCAAAGG
[49 nt withheld, positions 2516-2564]
T
[91 nt withheld, positions 2566-2656]
G
[124 nt withheld, positions 2658-2781]
CAGGTGGCACTTTTCGGGGAAATGTGCGCGGAACCCCTATTTGTTTATTTTTCTAAATACATTCAAATAT
GTATCCGCTCATGAGACAATAACCCTGATAAATGCTTCAATAATATTGAAAAAGGAAGAGTCCTGAGGCG
GAAAGAACCAGCTGTGGAATGTGTGTCAGTTAGGGTGTGGAAAGTCCCCAGGCTCCCCAGCAGGCAGAAG
TATGCAAAGCATGCATCTCAATTAGTCAGCAACCAGGTGTGGAAAGTCCCCAGGCTCCCCAGCAGGCAGA
AGTATGCAAAGCATGCATCTCAATTAGTCAGCAACCATAGTCCCGCCCCTAACTCCGCCCATCCCGCCCC
TAACTCCGCCCAGTTCCGCCCATTCTCCGCCCCATGGCTGACTAATTTTTTTTATTTATGCAGAGGCCGA
GGCCGCCTCGGCCTCTGAGCTATTCCAGAAGTAGTGAGGAGGCTTTTTTGGAGGCCTAGGCTTTTGCAAA
GATCGATCAAGAGACAGGATGAGGATCGTTTCGCATGATTGAACAAGATGGATTGCACGCAGGTTCTCCG
GCCGCTTGGGTGGAGAGGCTATTCGGCTATGACTGGGCACAACAGACAATCGGCTGCTCTGATGCCGCCG
TGTTCCGGCTGTCAGCGCAGGGGCGCCCGGTTCTTTTTGTCAAGACCGACCTGTCCGGTGCCCTGAATGA
ACTGCAAGACGAGGCAGCGCGGCTATCGTGGCTGGCCACGACGGGCGTTCCTTGCGCAGCTGTGCTCGAC
GTTGTCACTGAAGCGGGAAGGGACTGGCTGCTATTGGGCGAAGTGCCGGGGCAGGATCTCCTGTCATCTC
ACCTTGCTCCTGCCGAGAAAGTATCCATCATGGCTGATGCAATGCGGCGGCTGCATACGCTTGATCCGGC
TACCTGCCCATTCGACCACCAAGCGAAACATCGCATCGAGCGAGCACGTACTCGGATGGAAGCCGGTCTT
GTCGATCAGGATGATCTGGACGAAGAGCATCAGGGGCTCGCGCCAGCCGAACTGTTCGCCAGGCTCAAGG
CGAGCATGCCCGACGGCGAGGATCTCGTCGTGACCCATGGCGATGCCTGCTTGCCGAATATCATGGTGGA
AAATGGCCGCTTTTCTGGATTCATCGACTGTGGCCGGCTGGGTGTGGCGGACCGCTATCAGGACATAGCG
TTGGCTACCCGTGATATTGCTGAAGAGCTTGGCGGCGAATGGGCTGACCGCTTCCTCGTGCTTTACGGTA
TCGCCGCTCCCGATTCGCAGCGCATCGCCTTCTATCGCCTTCTTGACGAGTTCTTCTGAGCGGGACTCTG
GGGTTCGAAATGACCGACCAAGCGACGCCCAACCTGCCATCACGAGATTTCGATTCCACCGCCGCCTTCT
ATGAAAGGTTGGGCTTCGGAATCGTTTTCCGGGACGCCGGCTGGATGATCCTCCAGCGCGGGGATCTCAT
GCTGGAGTTCTTCGCCCACCCTAGGGGGAGGCTAACTGAAACACGGAAGGAGACAATACCGGAAGGAACC
CGCGCTATGACGGCAATAAAAAGACAGAATAAAACGCACGGTGTTGGGTCGTTTGTTCATAAACGCGGGG
TTCGGTCCCAGGGCTGGCACTCTGTCGATACCCCACCGAGACCCCATTGGGGCCAATACGCCCGCGTTTC
TTCCTTTTCCCCACCCCACCCCCCAAGTTCGGGTGAAGGCCCAGGGCTCGCAGCCAACGTCGGGGCGGCA
GGCCCTGCCATAGCCTCAGGTTACTCATATATACTTTAGATTGATTTAAAACTTCATTTTTAATTTAAAA
GGATCTAGGTGAAGATCCTTTTTGATAATCTCATGACCAAAATCCCTTAACGTGAGTTTTCGTTCCACTG
AGCGTCAGACCCCGTAGAAAAGATCAAAGGATCTTCTTGAGATCCTTTTTTTCTGCGCGTAATCTGCTGC
TTGCAAACAAAAAAACCACCGCTACCAGCGGTGGTTTGTTTGCCGGATCAAGAGCTACCAACTCTTTTTC
CGAAGGTAACTGGCTTCAGCAGAGCGCAGATACCAAATACTGTTCTTCTAGTGTAGCCGTAGTTAGGCCA
CCACTTCAAGAACTCTGTAGCACCGCCTACATACCTCGCTCTGCTAATCCTGTTACCAGTGGCTGCTGCC
AGTGGCGATAAGTCGTGTCTTACCGGGTTGGACTCAAGACGATAGTTACCGGATAAGGCGCAGCGGTCGG
GCTGAACGGGGGGTTCGTGCACACAGCCCAGCTTGGAGCGAACGACCTACACCGAACTGAGATACCTACA
GCGTGAGCTATGAGAAAGCGCCACGCTTCCCGAAGGGAGAAAGGCGGACAGGTATCCGGTAAGCGGCAGG
GTCGGAACAGGAGAGCGCACGAGGGAGCTTCCAGGGGGAAACGCCTGGTATCTTTATAGTCCTGTCGGGT
TTCGCCACCTCTGACTTGAGCGTCGATTTTTGTGATGCTCGTCAGGGGGGCGGAGCCTATGGAAAAACGC
CAGCAACGCGGCCTTTTTACGGTTCCTGGCCTTTTGCTGGCCTTTTGCTCACATGTTCTTTCCTGCGTTA
TCCCCTGATTCTGTGGATAACCGTATTACCGCCATGCATTAGTTATTAATAGTAATCAATTACGGGGTCA
TTAGTTCATAGCCC
Features (pLannotate 1.2.2; 17 found; start..end, strand, type, name):
     16..319     +  enhancer       CMV enhancer: human cytomegalovirus immediate early enhancer
    320..523     +  promoter       CMV promoter: human cytomegalovirus (CMV) immediate early promoter
    568..1284    +  CDS            mEmerald: mEmerald is a basic (constitutively fluorescent) green fluorescent protein published in 1998, derived from Aequorea victoria. It is reported to be a very rapidly-maturing monomer with moderate acid sensitivity.
   1285..1313    +  misc_feature   MCS (fragment): multiple cloning site
   1315..2019    +  CDS            CD81: CD81_HUMAN - Also known as TAPA1 From Homo sapiens (Human).
   2037..2074    +  misc_feature   MCS (fragment): multiple cloning site
   2091..2175    +  CDS            large T antigen (fragment): large T antigen from SV40 (simian virus 40)
   2198..2319    +  polyA_signal   SV40 poly(A) signal: SV40 polyadenylation signal
   2353..2781    -  rep_origin     f1 ori (sequence partly withheld): f1 bacteriophage origin of replication; arrow indicates direction of (+) strand synthesis
   2808..2912    +  promoter       AmpR promoter: bla
   2914..3271    +  promoter       SV40 promoter: SV40 enhancer and early promoter
   3306..4100    +  CDS            NeoR/KanR: aminoglycoside phosphotransferase from Tn5; aph(3')-II (or nptII); confers resistance to neomycin, kanamycin, and G418 (Geneticin®)
   4121..4273    +  CDS            ble (fragment): BLE_KLEPN - Experimental evidence at protein level: Swiss-Prot protein existence level 1. Binding protein with a strong affinity to the bleomycin family of antibiotics. Binds to CL990; an antimitotic-antibiotic compound. From Klebsiella pneumoniae.
   4332..4379    +  polyA_signal   HSV TK poly(A) signal: herpes simplex virus thymidine kinase polyadenylation signal (Cole and Stacy, 1985)
   4470..4486    -  polyA_signal   bGH poly(A) signal (fragment): bovine growth hormone polyadenylation signal
   4708..5296    +  rep_origin     ori: high-copy-number ColE1/pMB1/pBR322/pUC origin of replication
   5411..5455    +  enhancer       CMV enhancer (fragment): human cytomegalovirus immediate early enhancer
