[The description below was written by a language model from this plasmid's Addgene catalogue record and pLannotate feature annotations shown in this document.]
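Description:
mEmerald-CD81-10 is a mammalian expression plasmid of about 5.5 kb that produces human CD81, a tetraspanin membrane protein also known as TAPA1 or TSPAN28, fused to the green fluorescent protein mEmerald. It is built on an mEmerald fusion backbone in which the fluorescent protein lies upstream of the cloning site. The human cytomegalovirus immediate early enhancer and promoter drive the mEmerald coding sequence, which is followed by a short stretch of residual multiple cloning site that acts as a linker, then the CD81 coding sequence. The tag therefore sits at the N terminus of CD81. An SV40 polyadenylation signal terminates the transcript. The small SV40 large T antigen fragment annotated just upstream of that signal is probably part of the same SV40-derived terminator region rather than a functional coding unit.

The plasmid replicates in E. coli from a high-copy ColE1/pUC-type origin and also carries an f1 phage origin. A single Tn5 aminoglycoside phosphotransferase gene (NeoR/KanR) provides selection in both hosts. A bacterial promoter upstream of it gives kanamycin resistance in bacteria, and the SV40 enhancer/early promoter with an HSV TK polyadenylation signal gives G418 resistance in transfected mammalian cells, so stable lines can be selected. The short ble and bGH poly(A) fragments in the table appear to be backbone remnants or annotation hits.

The construct serves as a fluorescent marker for CD81 and tetraspanin-containing membrane regions, with recorded excitation and emission maxima of 487 and 509 nm. The associated publication concerns the role of CD81 in influenza virus uncoating and budding, which fits its use for imaging CD81 localisation in cells.
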