Addgene plasmid #54031: mEmerald-CD81-10
Purpose: Localization: Tetraspanin/Membrane, Excitation: 487, Emission: 509
Depositing lab: Michael Davidson. Depositing organization: Florida State University, Tallahassee. Publication: Dual function of CD81 in influenza virus uncoating and budding. He J, Sun E, Bujny MV, Kim D, Davidson MW, Zhuang X. PLoS Pathog. 2013;9(10):e1003701. doi: 10.1371/journal.ppat.1003701. Epub 2013 Oct 10. PubMed 24130495.
Backbone
  Vector backbone: mEmerald
  Backbone size w/o insert (bp): 4750
  Vector type: Mammalian Expression
  Selectable markers: Neomycin (select with G418)
Growth in bacteria
  Bacterial resistance: Kanamycin, 50 μg/mL
  Growth temperature: 37°C
  Growth strain: DH5alpha
  Copy number: High Copy
Gene/Insert
  Gene/Insert name: CD81 (alt name: NM_004356)
  Species: H. sapiens (human)
  Entrez Gene: CD81 (a.k.a. CVID6, S5.7, TAPA1, TSPAN28)
  Promoter: CMV
  Tag / fusion protein: mEmerald (N terminal on backbone)
  Cloning method: Unknown
  Sequencing primers: 5′ CMV-F; 3′ SV40pA-R
Terms and licenses: Academic/Nonprofit Terms; Industry Terms
Depositor comments: . Excitation = 487; Emission = 509. Localization data: Tetraspanin/Membrane
How to cite: mEmerald-CD81-10 was a gift from Michael Davidson (Addgene plasmid # 54031 ; http://n2t.net/addgene:54031 ; RRID:Addgene_54031)
