>Addgene plasmid #54031 | mEmerald-CD81-10 | depositor partial sequence | sequence record 84217 | insert sequence
ATCCGCTAGCGCTACCGGTCGCCACCATGGTGAGCAAGGGCGAGGAGCTGTTCACCGGGGTGGTGCCCAT
CCTGGTCGAGCTGGACGGCGACGTAAACGGCCACAAGTTCAGCGTGTCCGGCGAGGGCGAGGGCGATGCC
ACCTACGGCAAGCTGACCCTGAAGTTCATCTGCACCACCGGCAAGCTGCCCGTGCCCTGGCCCACCCTCG
TGACCACCTTGACCTACGGCGTGCAGTGCTTCGCCCGCTACCCCGACCACATGAAGCAGCACGACTTCTT
CAAGTCCGCCATGCCCGAAGGCTACGTCCAGGAGCGCACCATCTTCTTCAAGGACGACGGCAACTACAAG
ACCCGCGCCGAGGTGAAGTTCGAGGGCGACACCCTGGTGAACCGCATCGAGCTGAAGGGCATCGACTTCA
AGGAGGACGGCAACATCCTGGGGCACAAGCTGGAGTACAACTACAACAGCCACAAGGTCTATATCACCGC
CGACAAGCAGAAGAACGGCATCAAGGTGAACTTCAAGACCCGCCACAACATCGAGGACGGCAGCGTGCAG
CTCGCCGACCACTACCAGCAGAACACCCCCATCGGCGACGGCCCCGTGCTGCTGCCCGACAACCACTACC
TGAGCACCCAGTCCAAGCTGAGCAAAGACCCCAACGAGAAGCGCGATCACATGGTCCTGCTGGAGTTCGT
GACCGCCGCCGGGATCACTCTCGGCATGGACGAGCTGTACAAGTCCGGACTCAGATCTCGAGCTCAAGCT
TCCGGAGTGGAGGGCTGCACCAAGTGCATCAAGTACCTGCTCTTCGTCTTCAATTTCGTCTTCTGGCTGG
CTGGAGGCGTGATCCTGGGTGTGGCCCTGTGGCTCCGCCATGACCCGCAGACCACCAACCTCCTGTATCT
GGAGCTGGGAGACAAGCCCGCGCCCAACACCTTCTATGTAGGCATCTACATCCTCATCGCTGTGGGCGCT
GTCATGATGTTCGTTGGCTTCCTGGGCTGCTACGGGGCCATCCAGGAATCCCAGTGCCTGCTGGGGACGT
TCTTCACCTGCCTGGTCATCCTGTTTGCCTGTGAGGTGGCCGCCGGCATCTGGGGCTTTGTCAACAAGGA
CCAGATCGCCAAGGATGTGAAGCAGTTCTATGACCAGGCCCTACAGCAGGCCGTGGTGGATGATGACGCC
AACAACGCCAAGGCTGTGGTGAAGACCTTCCACGAGACGCTTGACTGCTGTGGCTCCAGCACACTGACTG
CTTTGACCACCTCAGTGCTCAAGAACAATTTGTGTCCCTCGGGCAGCAACATCATCAGCAACCTCTTCAA
GGAGGACTGCCACCAGAAGATCGATGACCTCTTCTCCGGGAAGCTGTACCTCATCGGCATTGCTGCCATC
GTGGTCGCTGTGATCATGATCTTCGAGATGATCCTGAGCATGGTGCTGTGCTGTGGCATCCGGAACAGCT
CCGTGTACTGAGGCGGATCCAAGGGCGAATTCTGCAGTCGACGGTACCGCGGGCCCGGGATCCACCGGAT
CTAGATAACTGATCATAATCAG
