>Addgene plasmid #54031 | mEmerald-CD81-10 | addgene partial sequence | sequence record 91582 | EGFP-C 5'-CATGGTCCTGCTGGAGTTCGTG-3'
GAGCTGTACAAGTCCGGACTCAGATCTCGAGCTCAAGCTTCCGGAGTGGAGGGCTGCACCAAGTGCATCA
AGTACCTGCTCTTCGTCTTCAATTTCGTCTTCTGGCTGGCTGGAGGCGTGATCCTGGGTGTGGCCCTGTG
GCTCCGCCATGACCCGCAGACCACCAACCTCCTGTATCTGGAGCTGGGAGACAAGCCCGCGCCCAACACC
TTCTATGTAGGCATCTACATCCTCATCGCTGTGGGCGCTGTCATGATGTTCGTTGGCTTCCTGGGCTGCT
ACGGGGCCATCCAGGAATCCCAGTGCCTGCTGGGGACGTTCTTCACCTGCCTGGTCATCCTGTTTGCCTG
TGAGGTGGCCGCCGGCATCTGGGGCTTTGTCAACAAGGACCAGATCGCCAAGGATGTGAAGCAGTTCTAT
GACCAGGCCCTACAGCAGGCCGTGGTGGATGATGACGCCAACAACGCCAAGGCTGTGGTGAAGACCTTCC
ACGAGACGCTTGACTGCTGTGGCTCCAGCACACTGACTGCTTTGACCACCTCAGTGCTCAAGAACAATTT
GTGTCCCTCGGGCAGCAACATCATCAGCAACCTCTTCAAGGAGGACTGCCACCAGAAGATCGATGACCTC
TTCTCCGGGAAGCTGTACCTCATCGGCATTGCTGCCATCGTGGTCGCTGTGATCATGATCTTCGAGATGA
TCCTGAGCATGGTGCTGTGCTGTGGCATCCGGAACAGCTCCGTGTACTGAGGCGGATCCAAGGGCGAATT
CTGCAGTCGACGGTACCGCGGGCCCGGGATCCACCGGATCTAGATAACTGATCATAATCAGCCATACCAC
ATTTGTAGAGGTT
